Addgene plasmid #211522: pLentiCRISPR-v2 sgUCK2
Purpose: Deletes UCK2
Depositing lab: Richard Possemato. Depositing organization: NYU Grossman School of Medicine. Publication: Glucose limitation protects cancer cells from apoptosis induced by pyrimidine restriction and replication inhibition. Nam M, Xia W, Mir AH, Jerrett A, Spinelli JB, Huang TT, Possemato R. Nat Metab. 2024 Dec;6(12):2338-2353. doi: 10.1038/s42255-024-01166-w. Epub 2024 Nov 26. PubMed 39592843.
Backbone
  Vector backbone: pLentiCRISPR-v2
  Vector type: Mammalian Expression, Lentiviral, CRISPR
  Selectable markers: Puromycin
Growth in bacteria
  Bacterial resistance: Ampicillin, 100 μg/mL
  Growth temperature: 37°C
  Growth strain: NEB Stable
  Copy number: High Copy
Gene/Insert
  Gene/Insert name: sgUCK2
  gRNA/shRNA sequence: AAGGAAGGGCTCGCCGCCGT
  Species: Synthetic
Terms and licenses: Academic/Nonprofit Terms; Industry Terms: Not Available to Industry
How to cite: pLentiCRISPR-v2 sgUCK2 was a gift from Richard Possemato (Addgene plasmid # 211522 ; http://n2t.net/addgene:211522 ; RRID:Addgene_211522)
