[The description below was written by a language model from this plasmid's Addgene catalogue record and pLannotate feature annotations shown in this document.]
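Description:
pLentiCRISPR-v2 sgUCK2 is a roughly 13 kb all-in-one lentiviral CRISPR/Cas9 plasmid built on the pLentiCRISPR-v2 backbone and intended to knock out UCK2 in mammalian cells. It is maintained in E. coli as a high-copy plasmid through a ColE1/pUC-type origin with ampicillin selection (AmpR under its own bla promoter). The recombination-reduced growth strain listed in the record suits a vector carrying repeated LTR sequences. An f1 origin and an SV40/EM7-driven bleomycin/Zeocin resistance cassette with an SV40 poly(A) signal also lie in the backbone, outside the viral transfer region.

The transfer cassette is of the self-inactivating HIV-1 type. A CMV enhancer/promoter fused to a truncated 5' LTR drives production of the viral genomic RNA in packaging cells. It is followed by the Ψ packaging signal with a gag fragment, the Rev response element for nuclear export, and the cPPT/CTS. The cassette ends in a ΔU3 3' LTR backed by a bGH poly(A) signal.

Between the LTRs there are two expression units. A human U6 Pol III promoter transcribes the synthetic UCK2-targeting spacer fused to the Streptococcus pyogenes guide RNA scaffold. An EF-1α core promoter drives S. pyogenes Cas9, followed in the same orientation by a puromycin N-acetyltransferase coding sequence, with a WPRE to enhance transcript expression. The feature table does not annotate the element linking Cas9 to the puromycin marker. The target species of the guide is also not given, since the insert is listed only as synthetic.

After packaging and transduction, puromycin selects cells that have integrated the cassette, in which guide-directed Cas9 cleavage disrupts UCK2. The associated publication concerns how cancer cells respond to pyrimidine restriction and glucose limitation.
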