Features (pLannotate 1.2.2; 33 found; start..end, strand, type, name):
     31..83      -  misc_feature   bom (fragment): basis of mobility region from pBR322
    238..617     +  enhancer       CMV enhancer: human cytomegalovirus immediate early enhancer
    618..817     +  promoter       CMV promoter: human cytomegalovirus (CMV) immediate early promoter
    835..1015    +  LTR            5' LTR (truncated): truncated 5' long terminal repeat (LTR) from HIV-1
   1062..1187    +  misc_feature   HIV-1 Ψ: packaging signal of human immunodeficiency virus type 1
   1171..1534    +  CDS            HIV-1 gag (fragment): gag protein from human immunodeficiency virus 1; gag
   1680..1913    +  misc_feature   RRE: The Rev response element (RRE) of HIV-1 allows for Rev-dependent mRNA export from the nucleus to the cytoplasm.
   2290..2390    +  CDS            Rev (fragment): human immunodeficiency virus 1 (HIV-1) Rev protein; rev; enhances nuclear export of unspliced and incompletely spliced viral mRNAs
   2440..2557    +  misc_feature   cPPT/CTS: central polypurine tract and central termination sequence of HIV-1
   2608..2848    +  promoter       U6 promoter: RNA polymerase III promoter for human U6 snRNA
   2878..2953    +  misc_RNA       gRNA scaffold: guide RNA scaffold for the Streptococcus pyogenes CRISPR/Cas9 system
   2971..2989    +  CDS            small t antigen (fragment): SV40 (simian virus 40) small t antigen
   3015..3226    +  promoter       EF-1α core promoter: core promoter for human elongation factor EF-1α
   3251..7354    +  CDS            Cas9: Cas9 (Csn1) endonuclease from the Streptococcus pyogenes Type II CRISPR/Cas system generates RNA-guided double strand breaks in DNA
   7492..8089    +  CDS            PuroR (fragment): puromycin N-acetyltransferase; pac from Streptomyces; confers resistance to puromycin
   8105..8693    +  misc_feature   WPRE: woodchuck hepatitis virus posttranscriptional regulatory element
   8744..8763    +  misc_feature   cPPT/CTS (fragment): central polypurine tract and central termination sequence of HIV-1
   8765..8998    +  LTR            3' LTR (ΔU3): self-inactivating 3' long terminal repeat (LTR) from HIV-1
   9030..9254    +  polyA_signal   bGH poly(A) signal: bovine growth hormone polyadenylation signal
   9258..9279    +  promoter       SV40 promoter (fragment): SV40 enhancer and early promoter
   9300..9728    +  rep_origin     f1 ori (sequence partly withheld): f1 bacteriophage origin of replication; arrow indicates direction of (+) strand synthesis
   9742..10071   +  promoter       SV40 promoter: SV40 enhancer and early promoter
  10119..10166   +  promoter       EM7 promoter: synthetic bacterial promoter&nbsp
  10185..10559   +  CDS            BleoR: antibiotic-binding protein; Sh ble from Streptoalloteichus hindustanus; confers resistance to bleomycin, phleomycin, and Zeocin™
  10569..10694   +  CDS            ble (fragment): BLE_KLEPN - Experimental evidence at protein level: Swiss-Prot protein existence level 1. Binding protein with a strong affinity to the bleomycin family of antibiotics. Binds to CL990; an antimitotic-antibiotic compound. From Klebsiella pneumoniae.
  10689..10810   +  polyA_signal   SV40 poly(A) signal: SV40 polyadenylation signal
  10881..10903   -  protein_bind   lac operator (fragment): The lac repressor binds to the lac operator to inhibit transcription in E. coli. This inhibition can be relieved by adding lactose or isopropyl-β-D-thiogalactopyranoside (IPTG). lac repressor encoded by lacI
  10907..10937   -  promoter       lac promoter: promoter for the E. coli lac operon
  10952..10973   -  protein_bind   CAP binding site: CAP binding activates transcription in the presence of cAMP. E. coli catabolite activator protein
  10986..11078   -  CDS            lacI (fragment): lac repressor; lacI; The lac repressor binds to the lac operator to inhibit transcription in E. coli. This inhibition can be relieved by adding lactose or isopropyl-β-D-thiogalactopyranoside (IPTG).
  11261..11849   -  rep_origin     ori: high-copy-number ColE1/pMB1/pBR322/pUC origin of replication
  12020..12880   -  CDS            AmpR: β-lactamase; bla; confers resistance to ampicillin, carbenicillin, and related antibiotics
  12881..12985   -  promoter       AmpR promoter: bla
>Addgene plasmid #211522 | pLentiCRISPR-v2 sgUCK2 | addgene full sequence | sequence record 418644 | Addgene NGS Result
GTCGACGGATCGGGAGATCTCCCGATCCCCTATGGTGCACTCTCAGTACAATCTGCTCTGATGCCGCATA
GTTAAGCCAGTATCTGCTCCCTGCTTGTGTGTTGGAGGTCGCTGAGTAGTGCGCGAGCAAAATTTAAGCT
ACAACAAGGCAAGGCTTGACCGACAATTGCATGAAGAATCTGCTTAGGGTTAGGCGTTTTGCGCTGCTTC
GCGATGTACGGGCCAGATATACGCGTTGACATTGATTATTGACTAGTTATTAATAGTAATCAATTACGGG
GTCATTAGTTCATAGCCCATATATGGAGTTCCGCGTTACATAACTTACGGTAAATGGCCCGCCTGGCTGA
CCGCCCAACGACCCCCGCCCATTGACGTCAATAATGACGTATGTTCCCATAGTAACGCCAATAGGGACTT
TCCATTGACGTCAATGGGTGGAGTATTTACGGTAAACTGCCCACTTGGCAGTACATCAAGTGTATCATAT
GCCAAGTACGCCCCCTATTGACGTCAATGACGGTAAATGGCCCGCCTGGCATTATGCCCAGTACATGACC
TTATGGGACTTTCCTACTTGGCAGTACATCTACGTATTAGTCATCGCTATTACCATGGTGATGCGGTTTT
GGCAGTACATCAATGGGCGTGGATAGCGGTTTGACTCACGGGGATTTCCAAGTCTCCACCCCATTGACGT
CAATGGGAGTTTGTTTTGGCACCAAAATCAACGGGACTTTCCAAAATGTCGTAACAACTCCGCCCCATTG
ACGCAAATGGGCGGTAGGCGTGTACGGTGGGAGGTCTATATAAGCAGCGCGTTTTGCCTGTACTGGGTCT
CTCTGGTTAGACCAGATCTGAGCCTGGGAGCTCTCTGGCTAACTAGGGAACCCACTGCTTAAGCCTCAAT
AAAGCTTGCCTTGAGTGCTTCAAGTAGTGTGTGCCCGTCTGTTGTGTGACTCTGGTAACTAGAGATCCCT
CAGACCCTTTTAGTCAGTGTGGAAAATCTCTAGCAGTGGCGCCCGAACAGGGACTTGAAAGCGAAAGGGA
AACCAGAGGAGCTCTCTCGACGCAGGACTCGGCTTGCTGAAGCGCGCACGGCAAGAGGCGAGGGGCGGCG
ACTGGTGAGTACGCCAAAAATTTTGACTAGCGGAGGCTAGAAGGAGAGAGATGGGTGCGAGAGCGTCAGT
ATTAAGCGGGGGAGAATTAGATCGCGATGGGAAAAAATTCGGTTAAGGCCAGGGGGAAAGAAAAAATATA
AATTAAAACATATAGTATGGGCAAGCAGGGAGCTAGAACGATTCGCAGTTAATCCTGGCCTGTTAGAAAC
ATCAGAAGGCTGTAGACAAATACTGGGACAGCTACAACCATCCCTTCAGACAGGATCAGAAGAACTTAGA
TCATTATATAATACAGTAGCAACCCTCTATTGTGTGCATCAAAGGATAGAGATAAAAGACACCAAGGAAG
CTTTAGACAAGATAGAGGAAGAGCAAAACAAAAGTAAGACCACCGCACAGCAAGCGGCCGCTGATCTTCA
GACCTGGAGGAGGAGATATGAGGGACAATTGGAGAAGTGAATTATATAAATATAAAGTAGTAAAAATTGA
ACCATTAGGAGTAGCACCCACCAAGGCAAAGAGAAGAGTGGTGCAGAGAGAAAAAAGAGCAGTGGGAATA
GGAGCTTTGTTCCTTGGGTTCTTGGGAGCAGCAGGAAGCACTATGGGCGCAGCGTCAATGACGCTGACGG
TACAGGCCAGACAATTATTGTCTGGTATAGTGCAGCAGCAGAACAATTTGCTGAGGGCTATTGAGGCGCA
ACAGCATCTGTTGCAACTCACAGTCTGGGGCATCAAGCAGCTCCAGGCAAGAATCCTGGCTGTGGAAAGA
TACCTAAAGGATCAACAGCTCCTGGGGATTTGGGGTTGCTCTGGAAAACTCATTTGCACCACTGCTGTGC
CTTGGAATGCTAGTTGGAGTAATAAATCTCTGGAACAGATTTGGAATCACACGACCTGGATGGAGTGGGA
CAGAGAAATTAACAATTACACAAGCTTAATACACTCCTTAATTGAAGAATCGCAAAACCAGCAAGAAAAG
AATGAACAAGAATTATTGGAATTAGATAAATGGGCAAGTTTGTGGAATTGGTTTAACATAACAAATTGGC
TGTGGTATATAAAATTATTCATAATGATAGTAGGAGGCTTGGTAGGTTTAAGAATAGTTTTTGCTGTACT
TTCTATAGTGAATAGAGTTAGGCAGGGATATTCACCATTATCGTTTCAGACCCACCTCCCAACCCCGAGG
GGACCCGACAGGCCCGAAGGAATAGAAGAAGAAGGTGGAGAGAGAGACAGAGACAGATCCATTCGATTAG
TGAACGGATCGGCACTGCGTGCGCCAATTCTGCAGACAAATGGCAGTATTCATCCACAATTTTAAAAGAA
AAGGGGGGATTGGGGGGTACAGTGCAGGGGAAAGAATAGTAGACATAATAGCAACAGACATACAAACTAA
AGAATTACAAAAACAAATTACAAAAATTCAAAATTTTCGGGTTTATTACAGGGACAGCAGAGATCCAGTT
TGGTTAATTAAGGTACCGAGGGCCTATTTCCCATGATTCCTTCATATTTGCATATACGATACAAGGCTGT
TAGAGAGATAATTAGAATTAATTTGACTGTAAACACAAAGATATTAGTACAAAATACGTGACGTAGAAAG
TAATAATTTCTTGGGTAGTTTGCAGTTTTAAAATTATGTTTTAAAATGGACTATCATATGCTTACCGTAA
CTTGAAAGTATTTCGATTTCTTGGCTTTATATATCTTGTGGAAAGGACGAAACACCGAAGGAAGGGCTCG
CCGCCGTGTTTTAGAGCTAGAAATAGCAAGTTAAAATAAGGCTAGTCCGTTATCAACTTGAAAAAGTGGC
ACCGAGTCGGTGCTTTTTTGAATTCGCTAGCTAGGTCTTGAAAGGAGTGGGAATTGGCTCCGGTGCCCGT
CAGTGGGCAGAGCGCACATCGCCCACAGTCCCCGAGAAGTTGGGGGGAGGGGTCGGCAATTGATCCGGTG
CCTAGAGAAGGTGGCGCGGGGTAAACTGGGAAAGTGATGTCGTGTACTGGCTCCGCCTTTTTCCCGAGGG
TGGGGGAGAACCGTATATAAGTGCAGTAGTCGCCGTGAACGTTCTTTTTCGCAACGGGTTTGCCGCCAGA
ACACAGGACCGGTTCTAGAGCGCTGCCACCATGGACAAGAAGTACAGCATCGGCCTGGACATCGGCACCA
ACTCTGTGGGCTGGGCCGTGATCACCGACGAGTACAAGGTGCCCAGCAAGAAATTCAAGGTGCTGGGCAA
CACCGACCGGCACAGCATCAAGAAGAACCTGATCGGAGCCCTGCTGTTCGACAGCGGCGAAACAGCCGAG
GCCACCCGGCTGAAGAGAACCGCCAGAAGAAGATACACCAGACGGAAGAACCGGATCTGCTATCTGCAAG
AGATCTTCAGCAACGAGATGGCCAAGGTGGACGACAGCTTCTTCCACAGACTGGAAGAGTCCTTCCTGGT
GGAAGAGGATAAGAAGCACGAGCGGCACCCCATCTTCGGCAACATCGTGGACGAGGTGGCCTACCACGAG
AAGTACCCCACCATCTACCACCTGAGAAAGAAACTGGTGGACAGCACCGACAAGGCCGACCTGCGGCTGA
TCTATCTGGCCCTGGCCCACATGATCAAGTTCCGGGGCCACTTCCTGATCGAGGGCGACCTGAACCCCGA
CAACAGCGACGTGGACAAGCTGTTCATCCAGCTGGTGCAGACCTACAACCAGCTGTTCGAGGAAAACCCC
ATCAACGCCAGCGGCGTGGACGCCAAGGCCATCCTGTCTGCCAGACTGAGCAAGAGCAGACGGCTGGAAA
ATCTGATCGCCCAGCTGCCCGGCGAGAAGAAGAATGGCCTGTTCGGAAACCTGATTGCCCTGAGCCTGGG
CCTGACCCCCAACTTCAAGAGCAACTTCGACCTGGCCGAGGATGCCAAACTGCAGCTGAGCAAGGACACC
TACGACGACGACCTGGACAACCTGCTGGCCCAGATCGGCGACCAGTACGCCGACCTGTTTCTGGCCGCCA
AGAACCTGTCCGACGCCATCCTGCTGAGCGACATCCTGAGAGTGAACACCGAGATCACCAAGGCCCCCCT
GAGCGCCTCTATGATCAAGAGATACGACGAGCACCACCAGGACCTGACCCTGCTGAAAGCTCTCGTGCGG
CAGCAGCTGCCTGAGAAGTACAAAGAGATTTTCTTCGACCAGAGCAAGAACGGCTACGCCGGCTACATTG
ACGGCGGAGCCAGCCAGGAAGAGTTCTACAAGTTCATCAAGCCCATCCTGGAAAAGATGGACGGCACCGA
GGAACTGCTCGTGAAGCTGAACAGAGAGGACCTGCTGCGGAAGCAGCGGACCTTCGACAACGGCAGCATC
CCCCACCAGATCCACCTGGGAGAGCTGCACGCCATTCTGCGGCGGCAGGAAGATTTTTACCCATTCCTGA
AGGACAACCGGGAAAAGATCGAGAAGATCCTGACCTTCCGCATCCCCTACTACGTGGGCCCTCTGGCCAG
GGGAAACAGCAGATTCGCCTGGATGACCAGAAAGAGCGAGGAAACCATCACCCCCTGGAACTTCGAGGAA
GTGGTGGACAAGGGCGCTTCCGCCCAGAGCTTCATCGAGCGGATGACCAACTTCGATAAGAACCTGCCCA
ACGAGAAGGTGCTGCCCAAGCACAGCCTGCTGTACGAGTACTTCACCGTGTATAACGAGCTGACCAAAGT
GAAATACGTGACCGAGGGAATGAGAAAGCCCGCCTTCCTGAGCGGCGAGCAGAAAAAGGCCATCGTGGAC
CTGCTGTTCAAGACCAACCGGAAAGTGACCGTGAAGCAGCTGAAAGAGGACTACTTCAAGAAAATCGAGT
GCTTCGACTCCGTGGAAATCTCCGGCGTGGAAGATCGGTTCAACGCCTCCCTGGGCACATACCACGATCT
GCTGAAAATTATCAAGGACAAGGACTTCCTGGACAATGAGGAAAACGAGGACATTCTGGAAGATATCGTG
CTGACCCTGACACTGTTTGAGGACAGAGAGATGATCGAGGAACGGCTGAAAACCTATGCCCACCTGTTCG
ACGACAAAGTGATGAAGCAGCTGAAGCGGCGGAGATACACCGGCTGGGGCAGGCTGAGCCGGAAGCTGAT
CAACGGCATCCGGGACAAGCAGTCCGGCAAGACAATCCTGGATTTCCTGAAGTCCGACGGCTTCGCCAAC
AGAAACTTCATGCAGCTGATCCACGACGACAGCCTGACCTTTAAAGAGGACATCCAGAAAGCCCAGGTGT
CCGGCCAGGGCGATAGCCTGCACGAGCACATTGCCAATCTGGCCGGCAGCCCCGCCATTAAGAAGGGCAT
CCTGCAGACAGTGAAGGTGGTGGACGAGCTCGTGAAAGTGATGGGCCGGCACAAGCCCGAGAACATCGTG
ATCGAAATGGCCAGAGAGAACCAGACCACCCAGAAGGGACAGAAGAACAGCCGCGAGAGAATGAAGCGGA
TCGAAGAGGGCATCAAAGAGCTGGGCAGCCAGATCCTGAAAGAACACCCCGTGGAAAACACCCAGCTGCA
GAACGAGAAGCTGTACCTGTACTACCTGCAGAATGGGCGGGATATGTACGTGGACCAGGAACTGGACATC
AACCGGCTGTCCGACTACGATGTGGACCATATCGTGCCTCAGAGCTTTCTGAAGGACGACTCCATCGACA
ACAAGGTGCTGACCAGAAGCGACAAGAACCGGGGCAAGAGCGACAACGTGCCCTCCGAAGAGGTCGTGAA
GAAGATGAAGAACTACTGGCGGCAGCTGCTGAACGCCAAGCTGATTACCCAGAGAAAGTTCGACAATCTG
ACCAAGGCCGAGAGAGGCGGCCTGAGCGAACTGGATAAGGCCGGCTTCATCAAGAGACAGCTGGTGGAAA
CCCGGCAGATCACAAAGCACGTGGCACAGATCCTGGACTCCCGGATGAACACTAAGTACGACGAGAATGA
CAAGCTGATCCGGGAAGTGAAAGTGATCACCCTGAAGTCCAAGCTGGTGTCCGATTTCCGGAAGGATTTC
CAGTTTTACAAAGTGCGCGAGATCAACAACTACCACCACGCCCACGACGCCTACCTGAACGCCGTCGTGG
GAACCGCCCTGATCAAAAAGTACCCTAAGCTGGAAAGCGAGTTCGTGTACGGCGACTACAAGGTGTACGA
CGTGCGGAAGATGATCGCCAAGAGCGAGCAGGAAATCGGCAAGGCTACCGCCAAGTACTTCTTCTACAGC
AACATCATGAACTTTTTCAAGACCGAGATTACCCTGGCCAACGGCGAGATCCGGAAGCGGCCTCTGATCG
AGACAAACGGCGAAACCGGGGAGATCGTGTGGGATAAGGGCCGGGATTTTGCCACCGTGCGGAAAGTGCT
GAGCATGCCCCAAGTGAATATCGTGAAAAAGACCGAGGTGCAGACAGGCGGCTTCAGCAAAGAGTCTATC
CTGCCCAAGAGGAACAGCGATAAGCTGATCGCCAGAAAGAAGGACTGGGACCCTAAGAAGTACGGCGGCT
TCGACAGCCCCACCGTGGCCTATTCTGTGCTGGTGGTGGCCAAAGTGGAAAAGGGCAAGTCCAAGAAACT
GAAGAGTGTGAAAGAGCTGCTGGGGATCACCATCATGGAAAGAAGCAGCTTCGAGAAGAATCCCATCGAC
TTTCTGGAAGCCAAGGGCTACAAAGAAGTGAAAAAGGACCTGATCATCAAGCTGCCTAAGTACTCCCTGT
TCGAGCTGGAAAACGGCCGGAAGAGAATGCTGGCCTCTGCCGGCGAACTGCAGAAGGGAAACGAACTGGC
CCTGCCCTCCAAATATGTGAACTTCCTGTACCTGGCCAGCCACTATGAGAAGCTGAAGGGCTCCCCCGAG
GATAATGAGCAGAAACAGCTGTTTGTGGAACAGCACAAGCACTACCTGGACGAGATCATCGAGCAGATCA
GCGAGTTCTCCAAGAGAGTGATCCTGGCCGACGCTAATCTGGACAAAGTGCTGTCCGCCTACAACAAGCA
CCGGGATAAGCCCATCAGAGAGCAGGCCGAGAATATCATCCACCTGTTTACCCTGACCAATCTGGGAGCC
CCTGCCGCCTTCAAGTACTTTGACACCACCATCGACCGGAAGAGGTACACCAGCACCAAAGAGGTGCTGG
ACGCCACCCTGATCCACCAGAGCATCACCGGCCTGTACGAGACACGGATCGACCTGTCTCAGCTGGGAGG
CGACAAGCGACCTGCCGCCACAAAGAAGGCTGGACAGGCTAAGAAGAAGAAAGATTACAAAGACGATGAC
GATAAGGGATCCGGCGCAACAAACTTCTCTCTGCTGAAACAAGCCGGAGATGTCGAAGAGAATCCTGGAC
CGACCGAGTACAAGCCCACGGTGCGCCTCGCCACCCGCGACGACGTCCCCAGGGCCGTACGCACCCTCGC
CGCCGCGTTCGCCGACTACCCCGCCACGCGCCACACCGTCGATCCGGACCGCCACATCGAGCGGGTCACC
GAGCTGCAAGAACTCTTCCTCACGCGCGTCGGGCTCGACATCGGCAAGGTGTGGGTCGCGGACGACGGCG
CCGCGGTGGCGGTCTGGACCACGCCGGAGAGCGTCGAAGCGGGGGCGGTGTTCGCCGAGATCGGCCCGCG
CATGGCCGAGTTGAGCGGTTCCCGGCTGGCCGCGCAGCAACAGATGGAAGGCCTCCTGGCGCCGCACCGG
CCCAAGGAGCCCGCGTGGTTCCTGGCCACCGTCGGAGTCTCGCCCGACCACCAGGGCAAGGGTCTGGGCA
GCGCCGTCGTGCTCCCCGGAGTGGAGGCGGCCGAGCGCGCCGGGGTGCCCGCCTTCCTGGAGACCTCCGC
GCCCCGCAACCTCCCCTTCTACGAGCGGCTCGGCTTCACCGTCACCGCCGACGTCGAGGTGCCCGAAGGA
CCGCGCACCTGGTGCATGACCCGCAAGCCCGGTGCCTGAACGCGTTAAGTCGACAATCAACCTCTGGATT
ACAAAATTTGTGAAAGATTGACTGGTATTCTTAACTATGTTGCTCCTTTTACGCTATGTGGATACGCTGC
TTTAATGCCTTTGTATCATGCTATTGCTTCCCGTATGGCTTTCATTTTCTCCTCCTTGTATAAATCCTGG
TTGCTGTCTCTTTATGAGGAGTTGTGGCCCGTTGTCAGGCAACGTGGCGTGGTGTGCACTGTGTTTGCTG
ACGCAACCCCCACTGGTTGGGGCATTGCCACCACCTGTCAGCTCCTTTCCGGGACTTTCGCTTTCCCCCT
CCCTATTGCCACGGCGGAACTCATCGCCGCCTGCCTTGCCCGCTGCTGGACAGGGGCTCGGCTGTTGGGC
ACTGACAATTCCGTGGTGTTGTCGGGGAAATCATCGTCCTTTCCTTGGCTGCTCGCCTGTGTTGCCACCT
GGATTCTGCGCGGGACGTCCTTCTGCTACGTCCCTTCGGCCCTCAATCCAGCGGACCTTCCTTCCCGCGG
CCTGCTGCCGGCTCTGCGGCCTCTTCCGCGTCTTCGCCTTCGCCCTCAGACGAGTCGGATCTCCCTTTGG
GCCGCCTCCCCGCGTCGACTTTAAGACCAATGACTTACAAGGCAGCTGTAGATCTTAGCCACTTTTTAAA
AGAAAAGGGGGGACTGGAAGGGCTAATTCACTCCCAACGAAGACAAGATCTGCTTTTTGCTTGTACTGGG
TCTCTCTGGTTAGACCAGATCTGAGCCTGGGAGCTCTCTGGCTAACTAGGGAACCCACTGCTTAAGCCTC
AATAAAGCTTGCCTTGAGTGCTTCAAGTAGTGTGTGCCCGTCTGTTGTGTGACTCTGGTAACTAGAGATC
CCTCAGACCCTTTTAGTCAGTGTGGAAAATCTCTAGCAGGGCCCGTTTAAACCCGCTGATCAGCCTCGAC
TGTGCCTTCTAGTTGCCAGCCATCTGTTGTTTGCCCCTCCCCCGTGCCTTCCTTGACCCTGGAAGGTGCC
ACTCCCACTGTCCTTTCCTAATAAAATGAGGAAATTGCATCGCATTGTCTGAGTAGGTGTCATTCTATTC
TGGGGGGTGGGGTGGGGCAGGACAGCAAGGGGGAGGATTGGGAAGACAATAGCAGGCATGCTGGGGATGC
GGTGGGCTCTATGGCTTCTGAGGCGGAAAGAACCAGCTGGGGCTCTAGGGGGTATCCCC
[124 nt withheld, positions 9300-9423]
C
[91 nt withheld, positions 9425-9515]
A
[49 nt withheld, positions 9517-9565]
CCTTTGACGTTGGAGTCCACGTTCTTT
[37 nt withheld, positions 9593-9629]
ACCCTATCTCGGTCTATTCTTTTGATTTATAAGGGATTTTGCCGATTTCGGCCTATTGGTTAAAAAATGA
GCTGATTTAACAAAAATTTAACGCGAATTAATTCTGTGGAATGTGTGTCAGTTAGGGTGTGGAAAGTCCC
CAGGCTCCCCAGCAGGCAGAAGTATGCAAAGCATGCATCTCAATTAGTCAGCAACCAGGTGTGGAAAGTC
CCCAGGCTCCCCAGCAGGCAGAAGTATGCAAAGCATGCATCTCAATTAGTCAGCAACCATAGTCCCGCCC
CTAACTCCGCCCATCCCGCCCCTAACTCCGCCCAGTTCCGCCCATTCTCCGCCCCATGGCTGACTAATTT
TTTTTATTTATGCAGAGGCCGAGGCCGCCTCTGCCTCTGAGCTATTCCAGAAGTAGTGAGGAGGCTTTTT
TGGAGGCCTAGGCTTTTGCAAAAAGCTCCCGGGAGCTTGTATATCCATTTTCGGATCTGATCAGCACGTG
TTGACAATTAATCATCGGCATAGTATATCGGCATAGTATAATACGACAAGGTGAGGAACTAAACCATGGC
CAAGTTGACCAGTGCCGTTCCGGTGCTCACCGCGCGCGACGTCGCCGGAGCGGTCGAGTTCTGGACCGAC
CGGCTCGGGTTCTCCCGGGACTTCGTGGAGGACGACTTCGCCGGTGTGGTCCGGGACGACGTGACCCTGT
TCATCAGCGCGGTCCAGGACCAGGTGGTGCCGGACAACACCCTGGCCTGGGTGTGGGTGCGCGGCCTGGA
CGAGCTGTACGCCGAGTGGTCGGAGGTCGTGTCCACGAACTTCCGGGACGCCTCCGGGCCGGCCATGACC
GAGATCGGCGAGCAGCCGTGGGGGCGGGAGTTCGCCCTGCGCGACCCGGCCGGCAACTGCGTGCACTTCG
TGGCCGAGGAGCAGGACTGACACGTGCTACGAGATTTCGATTCCACCGCCGCCTTCTATGAAAGGTTGGG
CTTCGGAATCGTTTTCCGGGACGCCGGCTGGATGATCCTCCAGCGCGGGGATCTCATGCTGGAGTTCTTC
GCCCACCCCAACTTGTTTATTGCAGCTTATAATGGTTACAAATAAAGCAATAGCATCACAAATTTCACAA
ATAAAGCATTTTTTTCACTGCATTCTAGTTGTGGTTTGTCCAAACTCATCAATGTATCTTATCATGTCTG
TATACCGTCGACCTCTAGCTAGAGCTTGGCGTAATCATGGTCATAGCTGTTTCCTGTGTGAAATTGTTAT
CCGCTCACAATTCCACACAACATACGAGCCGGAAGCATAAAGTGTAAAGCCTGGGGTGCCTAATGAGTGA
GCTAACTCACATTAATTGCGTTGCGCTCACTGCCCGCTTTCCAGTCGGGAAACCTGTCGTGCCAGCTGCA
TTAATGAATCGGCCAACGCGCGGGGAGAGGCGGTTTGCGTATTGGGCGCTCTTCCGCTTCCTCGCTCACT
GACTCGCTGCGCTCGGTCGTTCGGCTGCGGCGAGCGGTATCAGCTCACTCAAAGGCGGTAATACGGTTAT
CCACAGAATCAGGGGATAACGCAGGAAAGAACATGTGAGCAAAAGGCCAGCAAAAGGCCAGGAACCGTAA
AAAGGCCGCGTTGCTGGCGTTTTTCCATAGGCTCCGCCCCCCTGACGAGCATCACAAAAATCGACGCTCA
AGTCAGAGGTGGCGAAACCCGACAGGACTATAAAGATACCAGGCGTTTCCCCCTGGAAGCTCCCTCGTGC
GCTCTCCTGTTCCGACCCTGCCGCTTACCGGATACCTGTCCGCCTTTCTCCCTTCGGGAAGCGTGGCGCT
TTCTCATAGCTCACGCTGTAGGTATCTCAGTTCGGTGTAGGTCGTTCGCTCCAAGCTGGGCTGTGTGCAC
GAACCCCCCGTTCAGCCCGACCGCTGCGCCTTATCCGGTAACTATCGTCTTGAGTCCAACCCGGTAAGAC
ACGACTTATCGCCACTGGCAGCAGCCACTGGTAACAGGATTAGCAGAGCGAGGTATGTAGGCGGTGCTAC
AGAGTTCTTGAAGTGGTGGCCTAACTACGGCTACACTAGAAGAACAGTATTTGGTATCTGCGCTCTGCTG
AAGCCAGTTACCTTCGGAAAAAGAGTTGGTAGCTCTTGATCCGGCAAACAAACCACCGCTGGTAGCGGTG
GTTTTTTTGTTTGCAAGCAGCAGATTACGCGCAGAAAAAAAGGATCTCAAGAAGATCCTTTGATCTTTTC
TACGGGGTCTGACGCTCAGTGGAACGAAAACTCACGTTAAGGGATTTTGGTCATGAGATTATCAAAAAGG
ATCTTCACCTAGATCCTTTTAAATTAAAAATGAAGTTTTAAATCAATCTAAAGTATATATGAGTAAACTT
GGTCTGACAGTTACCAATGCTTAATCAGTGAGGCACCTATCTCAGCGATCTGTCTATTTCGTTCATCCAT
AGTTGCCTGACTCCCCGTCGTGTAGATAACTACGATACGGGAGGGCTTACCATCTGGCCCCAGTGCTGCA
ATGATACCGCGAGACCCACGCTCACCGGCTCCAGATTTATCAGCAATAAACCAGCCAGCCGGAAGGGCCG
AGCGCAGAAGTGGTCCTGCAACTTTATCCGCCTCCATCCAGTCTATTAATTGTTGCCGGGAAGCTAGAGT
AAGTAGTTCGCCAGTTAATAGTTTGCGCAACGTTGTTGCCATTGCTACAGGCATCGTGGTGTCACGCTCG
TCGTTTGGTATGGCTTCATTCAGCTCCGGTTCCCAACGATCAAGGCGAGTTACATGATCCCCCATGTTGT
GCAAAAAAGCGGTTAGCTCCTTCGGTCCTCCGATCGTTGTCAGAAGTAAGTTGGCCGCAGTGTTATCACT
CATGGTTATGGCAGCACTGCATAATTCTCTTACTGTCATGCCATCCGTAAGATGCTTTTCTGTGACTGGT
GAGTACTCAACCAAGTCATTCTGAGAATAGTGTATGCGGCGACCGAGTTGCTCTTGCCCGGCGTCAATAC
GGGATAATACCGCGCCACATAGCAGAACTTTAAAAGTGCTCATCATTGGAAAACGTTCTTCGGGGCGAAA
ACTCTCAAGGATCTTACCGCTGTTGAGATCCAGTTCGATGTAACCCACTCGTGCACCCAACTGATCTTCA
GCATCTTTTACTTTCACCAGCGTTTCTGGGTGAGCAAAAACAGGAAGGCAAAATGCCGCAAAAAAGGGAA
TAAGGGCGACACGGAAATGTTGAATACTCATACTCTTCCTTTTTCAATATTATTGAAGCATTTATCAGGG
TTATTGTCTCATGAGCGGATACATATTTGAATGTATTTAGAAAAATAAACAAATAGGGGTTCCGCGCACA
TTTCCCCGAAAAGTGCCACCTGAC
